Addgene plasmid #141126: RA35
Purpose: Expresses dimeric LacI repressor (LacI-11) under Rhl promoter
Depositing lab: Matthew Bennett. Depositing organization: Rice University. Publication: Majority sensing in synthetic microbial consortia. Alnahhas RN, Sadeghpour M, Chen Y, Frey AA, Ott W, Josic K, Bennett MR. Nat Commun. 2020 Jul 21;11(1):3659. doi: 10.1038/s41467-020-17475-z. PubMed 32694598.
Backbone
  Vector backbone: pSC101
  Backbone size w/o insert (bp): 6484
  Total vector size (bp): 8280
  Modifications to backbone: spacer sequence between two inserts
  Vector type: Bacterial Expression
Growth in bacteria
  Bacterial resistance: Chloramphenicol, 25 μg/mL
  Growth temperature: 37°C
  Growth strain: DH5alpha
  Copy number: Low Copy
Gene/Insert 1
  Gene/Insert name: dimeric LacI (LacI-11)
  Species: Synthetic
  Insert size (bp): 1047
  Mutation: truncated/dimeric version of LacI (missing last 11 amino acids = tetramerization domain)
  Entrez Gene: lacI (a.k.a. b0345, ECK0342)
  Promoter: engineered rhl promoter (responds to C4-HSL)
  Tag / fusion protein: ssrA degradation tag (C terminal on backbone)
  Cloning method: Gibson Cloning
  Sequencing primers: 5′ TCCCAACCTTACCAGAGGGC; 3′ TTGCGGGCAACTTCAGCA
Gene/Insert 2
  Gene/Insert name: AiiA
  Insert size (bp): 749
  Entrez Gene: AQ980_RS12585 (a.k.a. AQ980_RS12585, AQ980_12820)
  Promoter: engineered xyl promoter (responds to xylose)
  Tag / fusion protein: ssrA degradation tag (C terminal on backbone)
  Cloning method: Gibson Cloning
  Sequencing primers: 5′ gaacggtttcactaggaagcaag; 3′ TAGTGACCTGTTCGTTGCAACA
Terms and licenses: Academic/Nonprofit Terms; Industry Terms: Not Available to Industry
How to cite: RA35 was a gift from Matthew Bennett (Addgene plasmid # 141126 ; http://n2t.net/addgene:141126 ; RRID:Addgene_141126)
