[The description below was written by a language model from this plasmid's Addgene catalogue record and pLannotate feature annotations shown in this document.]
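Description:
RA35 is a low-copy bacterial expression plasmid of about 8.3 kb built on a pSC101 backbone. It replicates from the pSC101 origin with its required Rep101 (RepA) protein and is selected with chloramphenicol through a cat gene driven by its own promoter. It was made as a component of synthetic quorum-sensing circuits in Escherichia coli consortia.

The plasmid carries two divergently oriented expression cassettes separated by a spacer sequence. One encodes LacI-11, a truncated lac repressor that lacks its last 11 amino acids, which form the tetramerization domain, so it acts as a dimer. According to the record, it is expressed from an engineered rhl promoter that responds to the acyl-homoserine lactone C4-HSL. The other cassette encodes AiiA, a Bacillus lactonase that hydrolyses a broad range of N-acyl homoserine lactones, under an engineered xylose-responsive promoter. Both proteins carry C-terminal ssrA degradation tags, which shorten their lifetimes so that their levels follow promoter activity closely. C4-HSL signal therefore induces the repressor, while xylose-induced AiiA offers an external means of degrading the signalling molecules.

The automated feature table does not label the rhl or xyl promoters. It instead marks short PLtetO-1-like fragments upstream of each gene, probably reflecting shared core promoter sequence. Hits to a T7 RNA polymerase fragment and Myc-related sequences fall in the region between the genes and may belong to the spacer. Other annotated elements include T7Te, lambda t0 and rrnB T1 terminators that insulate the cassettes, minimal FRT sites flanking the cat region, residual tetracycline-resistance fragments, and a lambda attP site. The record does not explain the purpose of these recombination sites.
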