Features (pLannotate 1.2.2; 27 found; start..end, strand, type, name):
    304..1053    -  CDS            aiiA: AHLLA_BACTK - Experimental evidence at protein level: Swiss-Prot protein existence level 1. Catalyzes hydrolysis of N-hexanoyl-(S)-homoserine lactone, but not the R-enantiomer. Hydrolyzes short- and long-chain N-acyl homoserine lactones with or without 3-oxo substitution at C3, has maximum activity on C10-AHL. From Bacillus thuringiensis subsp. kurstaki.
   1136..1155    -  promoter       PLtetO-1 promoter (fragment): modified phage lambda PL promoter with tet operator sites (Lutz and Bujard, 1997)
   1154..1185    -  promoter       PLtetO-1 promoter (fragment): modified phage lambda PL promoter with tet operator sites (Lutz and Bujard, 1997)
   1360..1389    -  CDS            Myc: Myc (human c-Myc proto-oncogene) epitope tag
   1588..1608    -  promoter       PLtetO-1 promoter (fragment): modified phage lambda PL promoter with tet operator sites (Lutz and Bujard, 1997)
   1616..2185    +  CDS            RPOL_BPT7 (fragment): Experimental evidence at protein level: Swiss-Prot protein existence level 1. Highly processive DNA-dependent RNA polymerase that catalyzes the transcription of class II and class III viral genes. Recognizes a specific promoter sequence and enters first into an 'abortive phase' where very short transcripts are synthesized and released before proceeding to the processive transcription of long RNA chains. Unwinds the double-stranded DNA to expose the coding strand for templating. Participates in the initiation of viral DNA replication presumably by making primers accessible to the DNA polymerase
   2248..2268    +  promoter       PLtetO-1 promoter (fragment): modified phage lambda PL promoter with tet operator sites (Lutz and Bujard, 1997)
   2281..2499    +  CDS            N-MYC2 (fragment): MYC2_MARMO - Protein inferred from homology: Swiss-Prot protein existence level 3. From Marmota monax (Woodchuck).
   2467..2496    +  CDS            Myc: Myc (human c-Myc proto-oncogene) epitope tag
   2650..2681    +  promoter       PLtetO-1 promoter (fragment): modified phage lambda PL promoter with tet operator sites (Lutz and Bujard, 1997)
   2680..2699    +  promoter       PLtetO-1 promoter (fragment): modified phage lambda PL promoter with tet operator sites (Lutz and Bujard, 1997)
   2783..3828    +  CDS            lacI (fragment): lac repressor; lacI; The lac repressor binds to the lac operator to inhibit transcription in E. coli. This inhibition can be relieved by adding lactose or isopropyl-β-D-thiogalactopyranoside (IPTG).
   4019..4046    +  terminator     T7Te terminator: phage T7 early transcription terminator
   4155..4173    -  promoter       tet promoter (fragment): E. coli promoter for tetracycline efflux protein gene
   4183..4216    -  protein_bind   FRT (minimal): supports FLP-mediated excision but not integration (Turan and Bode, 2011) FLP recombinase from the Saccharomyces cerevisiae 2μ plasmid
   4273..4375    +  promoter       cat promoter: promoter of the E. coli cat gene encoding chloramphenicol acetyltransferase
   4376..5032    +  CDS            cat: CAT_ECOLX - Experimental evidence at protein level: Swiss-Prot protein existence level 1. This enzyme is an effector of chloramphenicol resistance in bacteria. From Escherichia coli. This protein is used as a marker in many commonly used cloning vectors, such as pACYC184.
   5334..5432    -  CDS            YPB2_ECOLX (fragment): Protein predicted: Swiss-Prot protein existence level 4. From Escherichia coli.
   5419..5476    +  CDS            TcR (fragment): tetracycline efflux protein; tet; confers resistance to tetracycline
   5473..5566    -  CDS            TcR (fragment): tetracycline efflux protein; tet; confers resistance to tetracycline
   5646..5673    -  terminator     T7Te terminator: phage T7 early transcription terminator
   5737..5770    -  protein_bind   FRT (minimal): supports FLP-mediated excision but not integration (Turan and Bode, 2011) FLP recombinase from the Saccharomyces cerevisiae 2μ plasmid
   5819..5853    +  terminator     lambda t0 terminator: minimal transcription terminator from phage lambda (Scholtissek and Grosse, 1987)
   6355..6577    +  rep_origin     pSC101 ori: low-copy replication origin that requires the Rep101 protein
   6625..7575    +  CDS            Rep101: RepA protein needed for replication with the pSC101 origin; rep101
   8113..8199    -  terminator     rrnB T1 terminator: Escherichia coli rrnB; transcription terminator T1 from the E. coli rrnB gene
   8234..184     +  protein_bind   λ attP (across the origin): attP; integrase from phage λ λ integrase
>Addgene plasmid #141126 | RA35 | addgene full sequence | sequence record 292685 | Addgene NGS Result
TTGATAAGCAATGCTTTTTTATAATGCCAACTTAGTATAAAAAAGCTGAACGAGAAACGTAAAATGATAT
AAATATCAATATATTAAATTAGATTTTGCATAAAAAACAGACTACATAATACTGTAAAACACAACATATG
CAGTCACTATGAATCAACTACTTAGATGGTATTAGTGACCTGTAACAGAGCATTAGCGCAAGGTGATTTT
TGTCTTCTTGCGCTAATTTTTTGTCATCAAACCTGTCGCGCACTCTAGGAGCTCTTATTACGCTGCAAGG
GCGTAATTTTCGTCGTTCGCTGCTATATATTCCGGGAACACTCTACAACTCTTTTCCTGCTCTATATCAT
GACCAAAGAAAATAATTGGTTTCTCTTTTTTCACAACTTCTTTTAAACGTTTAATTGAAGATAAAGCTAA
TTCTGGATCAAATCCTGCGAACGGCACTTCATCTTCAAAATTCTCTTTCGTGTACGATGCATCAATCGTT
AATAAAACTGAACCGGATTGCTCCGTCTCAATGAATAGCGACTGATGGCCTGGAGAATGACCTGGCGTAT
ACAATAATTGAACACCTGGTACCACTTCATAATCCCCTTCAATAATTTTGTAGTTCAAATGCGGTAATAT
ACATTCTTTCATATATTCTTCTCTATGAAGTGCTGCCTCATATTCCGTTCGCTGCACAATAATTGGTGTA
TTTGTAAAAGCACCGTTTCCTCCTGCATGATCAAAATGTAAGTGAGAACTAATAATATATAAAAGGTCGT
CCGGCTCATACCCTACACGCTTTAATATATTCACGATTCTATCTTCTTCAGTCATTTTCGGTAAGATCTG
TCCTTCAACAAATGTACCGTTAAAAAGCCCTTCATTATTAACTGCACTTTCTGGCATACCTGTGTCTACT
AAAATAGGACCTTCTTCCGTCTCCAAAAGATAACACCACACCGGCAAGTTTAATAGTTTCCCCGGTGTTA
ACGCACTGTTAACAGACGAATGATCCAACATGCAACGACCTGCTGGGATGAAATAAAGTTTCTTTACTGT
CATACTAGTATTTCTCCTTAGCATGATTAAGATGTTTCAGTACGAAAATTGCTTTCATTGTTGATCTCCT
TTTTAAGTGGCATGCATCTCTATCACTGATAGGGATGTGCTCAGTATCTCTATCACTGATAGGGAAGTAA
ATTACAGATTTTTATCTTTCGATTACGATTTTTGGTTTATTTCGACAGTTCATAGGTGATTGCTCAGGAC
ATTTCTGTTAGAAGGAATCGTTTTCCTTACTTTTCCTTACGCACAAGAGTTCCGTAGCTGTTCAAGTTTG
TGTTTCAACTGTTCTCGTCGTTTCCGCAACAAGTCCTCTTCAGAAATGAGCTTTTGCTCCTCTGCTTGGA
CGGACAGGATGTATGCTGTGGCTTTTTTAAGGATAACTACCTTGGGGGCCTTTTCATTGTTTTCCAACTC
CGGGATCTGGTCACGCAGGGCAAAAAAGCTCCGTTTTAGCTCGTTCCTCCTCTGGCGCTCCAAGACGTTG
TGTGTTCGCCTCTTGACATTCTCCTCGGTGTCCGAGGGCCCTGTGTGAATCTCTATCACTGATAGGGATC
CACACAGACGTCTTAACTTGCTTCCTAGTGAAACCGTTCAGGACATCTACGGGATTGTTGCTAAGAAAGT
CAACGAGATTCTACAAGCAGACGCAATCAATGGGACCGATAACGAAGTAGTTACCGTGACCGATGAGAAC
ACTGGTGAAATCTCTGAGAAAGTCAAGCTGGGCACTAAGGCACTGGCTGGTCAATGGCTGGCTTACGGTG
TTACTCGCAGTGTGACTAAGCGTTCAGTCATGACGCTGGCTTACGGGTCCAAAGAGTTCGGCTTCCGTCA
ACAAGTGCTGGAAGATACCATTCAGCCAGCTATTGATTCCGGCAAGGGTCTGATGTTCACTCAGCCGAAT
CAGGCTGCTGGATACATGGCTAAGCTGATTTGGGAATCTGTGAGCGTGACGGTGGTAGCTGCGGTTGAAG
CAATGAACTGGCTTAAGTCTGCTGCTAAGCTGCTGGCTGCTGAGGTCAAAGATAAGAAGACTGGAGAGAT
TCTTCGCAAGCGTTGCGCTGTGCATTGGGTAACTCCTGATGGTTTCCCTGTGTGGCAGGAATACAAGAAG
CCTATTCAGACGCGCTTCTCGAGCTTCCCAACCTTACCAGAGGGCGCCCCAGCTGGCAATTCCGACGTCT
GTGTGGATCCCTATCAGTGATAGAGATTCACACAGGGCCCTCGGACACCGAGGAGAATGTCAAGAGGCGA
ACACACAACGTCTTGGAGCGCCAGAGGAGGAACGAGCTAAAACGGAGCTTTTTTGCCCTGCGTGACCAGA
TCCCGGAGTTGGAAAACAATGAAAAGGCCCCCAAGGTAGTTATCCTTAAAAAAGCCACAGCATACATCCT
GTCCGTCCAAGCAGAGGAGCAAAAGCTCATTTCTGAAGAGGACTTGTTGCGGAAACGACGAGAACAGTTG
AAACACAAACTTGAACAGCTACGGAACTCTTGTGCGTAAGGAAAAGTAAGGAAAACGATTCCTTCTAACA
GAAATGTCCTGAGCAATCACCTATGAACTGTCGATCCTGTGAAATCTGGCAGTTTTACTTCCCTATCAGT
GATAGAGATACTGAGCACATCCCTATCAGTGATAGAGATGCATGCCACTTAAAAAGGAGATCAACAATGA
AAGCAATTTTCGTACTGAAACATCTTAATCATGCTAAGGAGAAATACTAGTATGAAACCAGTAACGTTAT
ACGATGTCGCAGAGTATGCCGGTGTCTCTTATCAGACCGTTTCCCGCGTGGTGAACCAGGCCAGCCACGT
TTCTGCGAAAACGCGGGAAAAAGTGGAAGCGGCGATGGCGGAGCTGAATTACATTCCCAACCGCGTGGCA
CAACAACTGGCGGGCAAACAGTCGTTGCTGATTGGCGTTGCCACCTCCAGTCTGGCCCTGCACGCGCCGT
CGCAAATTGTCGCGGCGATTAAATCTCGCGCCGATCAACTGGGTGCCAGCGTGGTGGTGTCGATGGTAGA
ACGAAGCGGCGTCGAAGCCTGTAAAGCGGCGGTGCACAATCTTCTCGCGCAACGCGTCAGTGGGCTGATC
ATTAACTATCCGCTGGATGACCAGGATGCCATTGCTGTGGAAGCTGCCTGCACTAATGTTCCGGCGTTAT
TTCTTGATGTCTCTGACCAGACACCCATCAACAGTATTATTTTCTCCCATGAAGACGGTACGCGACTGGG
CGTGGAGCATCTGGTCGCATTGGGTCACCAGCAAATCGCGCTGTTAGCGGGCCCATTAAGTTCTGTCTCG
GCGCGTCTGCGTCTGGCTGGCTGGCATAAATATCTCACTCGCAATCAAATTCAGCCGATAGCGGAACGGG
AAGGCGACTGGAGTGCCATGTCCGGTTTTCAACAAACCATGCAAATGCTGAATGAGGGCATCGTTCCCAC
TGCGATGCTGGTTGCCAACGATCAGATGGCGCTGGGCGCAATGCGCGCCATTACCGAGTCCGGGCTGCGC
GTTGGTGCGGATATCTCGGTAGTGGGATACGACGATACCGAAGACAGCTCATGTTATATCCCGCCGTTAA
CCACCATCAAACAGGATTTTCGCCTGCTGGGGCAAACCAGCGTGGACCGCTTGCTGCAACTCTCTCAGGG
CCAGGCGGTGAAGGGCAATCAGCTGTTGCCCGTCTCACTGGTGAAAAGAAAAACCACCCTGGCGCCCAAT
ACGCAAACCGCCTCTCCCCGCGCGTTGGCCGATTCATTAATGCAGCTGACTAGTGCAGCGAACGACGAAA
ATTACGCCCTTGCAGCGTGACCAAGCTTCCCCTACGTGCTGCTGAAGTTGCCCGCAACAGAGAGTGGAAC
CAACCGGTGATACCACGATACTATGACTGAGAGTCAACGCCATGAGCGGCCTCATTTCTTATTCTGAGTT
ACAACAGTCCGCACCGCTGTCTCACACTGGCTCACCTTCGGGTGGGCCTTTCTGCGTTTATATACTAGAG
AGAGAATATAAAAAGCCAGATTATTAATCCGGCTTTTTTATTATTTCCTAGCTAGCAGAATCCCTGCTTC
GTCCATTTGACAGGCACATTATGCATCGATGATAAGCTGTCAAACATGAGCAGAAGTTCCTATACTTTCT
AGAGAATAGGAACTTCGGTGTCCCTGTTGATACCGGGAAGCCCTGGGCCAACTTTTGGCGAAAATGAGAC
GTTGATCGGCACGTAAGAGGTTCCAACTTTCACCATAATGAAATAAGATCACTACCGGGCGTATTTTTTG
AGTTATCGAGATTTTCAGGAGCTAAGGAAGCTAAAATGGAGAAAAAAATCACTGGATATACCACCGTTGA
TATATCCCAATGGCATCGTAAAGAACATTTTGAGGCATTTCAGTCAGTTGCTCAATGTACCTATAACCAG
ACTGTTCAGCTGGATATTACGGCCTTTTTAAAGACCGTAAAGAAAAATAAGCACAAGTTTTATCCGGCCT
TTATTCACATTCTTGCCCGCCTGATGAATGCTCATCCGGAATTCCGTATGGCAATGAAAGACGGTGAGCT
GGTGATATGGGATAGTGTTCACCCTTGTTACACCGTTTTCCATGAGCAAACTGAAACGTTTTCATCGCTC
TGGAGTGAATACCACGACGATTTCCGGCAGTTTCTACACATATATTCGCAAGATGTGGCGTGTTACGGTG
AAAACCTGGCCTATTTCCCTAAAGGGTTTATTGAGAATATGTTTTTCGTCTCAGCCAATCCCTGGGTGAG
TTTCACCAGTTTTGATTTAAACGTGGCCAATATGGACAACTTCTTCGCCCCCGTTTTCACCATGGGCAAA
TATTATACGCAAGGCGACAAGGTGCTGATGCCGCTGGCGATTCAGGTTCATCATGCCGTTTGTGATGGCT
TCCATGTCGGCAGAATGCTTAATGAATTACAACAGTACTGCGATGAGTGGCAGGGCGGGGCGTAATTTTT
TTAAGGCAGTTATTGGTGCCCTTAAACGCCTGGTTGCTACGCCTGAATAAGTGATAATAAGCGGATGAAT
GGCAGAAATTCGAAAGCAAATTCGACCCGGTCGTCGGTTCAGGGCAGGGTCGTTAAATAGCCGCTTATGT
CTATTGCTGGTTTACCGGTTTATTGACTACCGGAAGCAGTGTGACCGTGTGCTTCTCAAATGCCTGAGGC
CAGTTTGCTCAGGCTCTCCCCGTGGAGGTAATAATTGACGATATGATCATTTATTCTGCCTCCCAGAGCC
TGATAAAAACGGTTAGCGCTTCGTTAATACAGATGTAGGTGTTCCACAGGGTAGCCAGCAGCATCCTGCG
ATGCAGATCCGGAACATAATGGTGCAGGGCGCTTGTTTCGGCGTGGGTATGGTGGCAGGCCCCGTGGCCG
GGGGACTGTTGGGCGCTGCCGGCACCTGTCCTACGAGTTGCATGATAAAGAAGACAGTCATAAGTGCGGC
GACGATAGTCATGCCCCGCGCCCACCGGAAGGAGCTACCGCCTGCGGCCGCTAGGAAATAATAAAAAAGC
CGGATTAATAATCTGGCTTTTTATATTCTCTCTCTAGTATATAAACGCAGAAAGGCCCACCCGAAGGTGA
GCCAGTGTGAGACAGCGGTGCGGACTGTTGTAACTCAGAATAAGAAATGAGGCCGCTCATGGCGTTGAAG
TTCCTATACTTTCTAGAGAATAGGAACTTCCTCCTGTTGATAGATCCAGTAATGACCTCAGAACTCCATC
TGGATTTGTTCAGAACGCTCGGTTGCCGCCGGGCGTTTTTTATTGGTGAGAATCCAAGCACTAGGGACAG
TAAGACGGGTAAGCCTGTTGATGATACCGCTGCCTTACTGGGTGCATTAGCCAGTCTGAATGACCTGTCA
CGGGATAATCCGAAGTGGTCAGACTGGAAAATCAGAGGGCAGGAACTGCTGAACAGCAAAAAGTCAGATA
GCACCACATAGCAGACCCGCCATAAAACGCCCTGAGAAGCCCGTGACGGGCTTTTCTTGTATTATGGGTA
GTTTCCTTGCATGAATCCATAAAAGGCGCCTGTAGTGCCATTTACCCCCATTCACTGCCAGAGCCGTGAG
CGCAGCGAACTGAATGTCACGAAAAAGACAGCGACTCAGGTGCCTGATGGTCGGAGACAAAAGGAATATT
CAGCGATTTGCCCGAGCTTGCGAGGGTGCTACTTAAGCCTTTAGGGTTTTAAGGTCTGTTTTGTAGAGGA
GCAAACAGCGTTTGCGACATCCTTTTGTAATACTGCGGAACTGACTAAAGTAGTGAGTTATACACAGGGC
TGGGATCTATTCTTTTTATCTTTTTTTATTCTTTCTTTATTCTATAAATTATAACCACTTGAATATAAAC
AAAAAAAACACACAAAGGTCTAGCGGAATTTACAGAGGGTCTAGCAGAATTTACAAGTTTTCCAGCAAAG
GTCTAGCAGAATTTACAGATACCCACAACTCAAAGGAAAAGGACTAGTAATTATCATTGACTAGCCCATC
TCAATTGGTATAGTGATTAAAATCACCTAGACCAATTGAGATGTATGTCTGAATTAGTTGTTTTCAAAGC
AAATGAACTAGCGATTAGTCGCTATGACTTAACGGAGCATGAAACCAAGCTAATTTTATGCTGTGTGGCA
CTACTCAACCCCACGATTGAAAACCCTACAAGGAAAGAACGGACGGTATCGTTCACTTATAACCAATACG
CTCAGATGATGAACATCAGTAGGGAAAATGCTTATGGTGTATTAGCTAAAGCAACCAGAGAGCTGATGAC
GAGAACTGTGGAAATCAGGAATCCTTTGGTTAAAGGCTTTGAGATTTTCCAGTGGACAAACTATGCCAAG
TTCTCAAGCGAAAAATTAGAATTAGTTTTTAGTGAAGAGATATTGCCTTATCTTTTCCAGTTAAAAAAAT
TCATAAAATATAATCTGGAACATGTTAAGTCTTTTGAAAACAAATACTCTATGAGGATTTATGAGTGGTT
ATTAAAAGAACTAACACAAAAGAAAACTCACAAGGCAAATATAGAGATTAGCCTTGATGAATTTAAGTTC
ATGTTAATGCTTGAAAATAACTACCATGAGTTTAAAAGGCTTAACCAATGGGTTTTGAAACCAATAAGTA
AAGATTTAAACACTTACAGCAATATGAAATTGGTGGTTGATAAGCGAGGCCGCCCGACTGATACGTTGAT
TTTCCAAGTTGAACTAGATAGACAAATGGATCTCGTAACCGAACTTGAGAACAACCAGATAAAAATGAAT
GGTGACAAAATACCAACAACCATTACATCAGATTCCTACCTACATAACGGACTAAGAAAAACACTACACG
ATGCTTTAACTGCAAAAATTCAGCTCACCAGTTTTGAGGCAAAATTTTTGAGTGACATGCAAAGTAAGTA
TGATCTCAATGGTTCGTTCTCATGGCTCACGCAAAAACAACGAACCACACTAGAGAACATACTGGCTAAA
TACGGAAGGATCTGAGGTTCTTATGGCTCTTGTATCTATCAGTGAAGCATCAAGACTAACAAACAAAAGT
AGAACAACTGTTCACCGTTACATATCAAAGGGAAAACTGTCCATATGCACAGATGAAAACGGTGTAAAAA
AGATAGATACATCAGAGCTTTTACGAGTTTTTGGTGCATTCAAAGCTGTTCACCATGAACAGATCGACAA
TGTAACAGATGAACAGCATGTAACACCTAATAGAACAGGTGAAACCAGTAAAACAAAGCAACTAGAACAT
GAAATTGAACACCTGAGACAACTTGTTACAGCTCAACAGTCACACATAGACAGCCTGAAACAGGCGATGC
TGCTTATCGAATCAAAGCTGCCGACAACACGGGAGCCAGTGACGCCTCCCGTGGGGAAAAAATCATGGCA
ATTCTGGAAGAAATAGCGCTTTCAGCCGGCAAACCGGCTGAAGCCGGATCTGCGATTCTGATAACAAACT
AGCAACACCAGAACAGCCCGTTTGCGGGCAGCAAAACCCGTACCCTAGGTCTAGGGCGGCGGATTTGTCC
TACTCAGGAGAGCGTTCACCGACAAACAACAGATAAAACGAAAGGCCCAGTCTTTCGACTGAGCCTTTCG
TTTTATTTGATGCCTCTAGGGGGAGTGGGACAAAATTGAAATCAAATAATGATTTTATTTTGACTGATAG
TGACCTGTTCGTTGCAACAAA
